Addgene plasmid #166446: Lenti-Cry2-mCherry- YAP-N-IDR
Purpose: Expresses fusion of CRY2PHR with mCherry and YAP-N-IDR
Depositing lab: Shuguo Sun. Depositing organization: Huazhong University of Science & Technology. Publication: Interferon-gamma induces tumor resistance to anti-PD-1 immunotherapy by promoting YAP phase separation. Yu M, Peng Z, Qin M, Liu Y, Wang J, Zhang C, Lin J, Dong T, Wang L, Li S, Yang Y, Xu S, Guo W, Zhang X, Shi M, Peng H, Luo X, Zhang H, Zhang L, Li Y, Yang XP, Sun S. Mol Cell. 2021 Feb 13. pii: S1097-2765(21)00010-1. doi: 10.1016/j.molcel.2021.01.010. PubMed 33606996.
Backbone
  Vector backbone: pHAGE
  Vector type: Lentiviral
Growth in bacteria
  Bacterial resistance: Ampicillin, 100 μg/mL
  Growth temperature: 37°C
  Growth strain: NEB Stable
  Copy number: High Copy
Gene/Insert
  Gene/Insert name: Cry2, mCherry, YAP-N-IDR(1-164)
  Species: H. sapiens (human)
  Entrez Gene: YAP1 (a.k.a. COB1, YAP, YAP-1, YAP2, YAP65, YKI); CRY2 (a.k.a. HCRY2, PHLL2)
  Cloning method: Gibson Cloning
Terms and licenses: Academic/Nonprofit Terms; Industry Terms: Not Available to Industry
How to cite: Lenti-Cry2-mCherry- YAP-N-IDR was a gift from Shuguo Sun (Addgene plasmid # 166446 ; http://n2t.net/addgene:166446 ; RRID:Addgene_166446)
