[The description below was written by a language model from this plasmid's Addgene catalogue record and pLannotate feature annotations shown in this document.]
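Description:
Lenti-Cry2-mCherry-YAP-N-IDR is an HIV-1-based lentiviral transfer plasmid built on the pHAGE backbone for delivering a light-responsive YAP fusion protein into mammalian cells. It is propagated in E. coli as a high-copy plasmid through a ColE1/pUC-type origin and selected with ampicillin via the β-lactamase gene. The annotated 5' LTR is called truncated, and the viral region contains the Ψ packaging signal with an adjoining gag fragment, the Rev response element for Rev-dependent nuclear export of the genomic RNA, the cPPT/CTS element, and a self-inactivating ΔU3 3' LTR, so the integrated provirus lacks LTR promoter activity and expression depends on the internal promoter.

That internal promoter is the strong constitutive human EF-1α promoter, which drives a single fusion reading frame followed by a WPRE to enhance transcript stability and expression. Although the name lists Cry2 first, the feature table places the parts in the order YAP1 fragment (the N-terminal intrinsically disordered region, residues 1–164 of human YAP1), mCherry, and then CRY2PHR. The catalogue links the human CRY2 gene, but the annotated sequence is the photolyase homology region of Arabidopsis thaliana cryptochrome 2, the domain commonly used in optogenetics because it self-associates under blue light. Fusing it to a disordered region and a red fluorescent reporter is the usual "optoDroplet" arrangement, in which light-induced clustering seeds visible condensates if the attached region promotes phase separation. This matches the associated study of YAP phase separation, where the construct would test the condensate-forming capacity of the YAP N-terminal region in living cells. No mammalian selection marker is annotated, so transduced cells would presumably be identified by mCherry fluorescence.
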