Features (pLannotate 1.2.2; 25 found; start..end, strand, type, name):
    377..634     +  LTR            5' LTR (truncated): truncated 5' long terminal repeat (LTR) from HIV-1
    681..806     +  misc_feature   HIV-1 Ψ: packaging signal of human immunodeficiency virus type 1
    790..1128    +  CDS            HIV-1 gag (fragment): gag protein from human immunodeficiency virus 1; gag
   1303..1536    +  misc_feature   RRE: The Rev response element (RRE) of HIV-1 allows for Rev-dependent mRNA export from the nucleus to the cytoplasm.
   1913..2013    +  CDS            Rev (fragment): human immunodeficiency virus 1 (HIV-1) Rev protein; rev; enhances nuclear export of unspliced and incompletely spliced viral mRNAs
   2058..2175    +  misc_feature   cPPT/CTS: central polypurine tract and central termination sequence of HIV-1
   2223..3401    +  promoter       EF-1α promoter: strong constitutive promoter for human elongation factor EF-1α
   3456..3956    +  CDS            YAP1 (fragment): YAP1_HUMAN - Also known as YAP65. Experimental evidence at protein level: Swiss-Prot protein existence level 1. [Isoform 3]: Activates the C-terminal fragment (CTF) of ERBB4 (isoform 3). From Homo sapiens (Human).
   3975..4682    +  CDS            mCherry: mCherry is a basic (constitutively fluorescent) red fluorescent protein published in 2004, derived from Discosoma sp.. It is reported to be a very rapidly-maturing monomer with low acid sensitivity.
   4695..6188    +  CDS            CRY2PHR: N-terminal photolyase homology region of Arabidopsis thaliana cryptochrome 2 binds to CIB1 upon exposure to blue light (Kennedy et al., 2010)
   6189..6205    +  misc_feature   MCS (fragment): multiple cloning site
   6292..6880    +  misc_feature   WPRE: woodchuck hepatitis virus posttranscriptional regulatory element
   6888..6953    +  CDS            nef (fragment): NEF_HV1Z2 - Experimental evidence at protein level: Swiss-Prot protein existence level 1. Extracellular Nef protein targets CD4(+) T-lymphocytes for apoptosis by interacting with CXCR4 surface receptors. From Human immunodeficiency virus type 1 group M subtype D (isolate Z2/CDC-Z34) (HIV-1).
   6955..7188    +  LTR            3' LTR (ΔU3): self-inactivating 3' long terminal repeat (LTR) from HIV-1
   7393..7497    +  promoter       AmpR promoter: bla
   7498..8358    +  CDS            AmpR: β-lactamase; bla; confers resistance to ampicillin, carbenicillin, and related antibiotics
   8529..9117    +  rep_origin     ori: high-copy-number ColE1/pMB1/pBR322/pUC origin of replication
   9300..9354    +  CDS            lacI (fragment): lac repressor; lacI; The lac repressor binds to the lac operator to inhibit transcription in E. coli. This inhibition can be relieved by adding lactose or isopropyl-β-D-thiogalactopyranoside (IPTG).
   9360..9453    +  rep_origin     SV40 ori (fragment): SV40 origin of replication
   9478..9515    +  CDS            lacI (fragment): lac repressor; lacI; The lac repressor binds to the lac operator to inhibit transcription in E. coli. This inhibition can be relieved by adding lactose or isopropyl-β-D-thiogalactopyranoside (IPTG).
   9528..9549    +  protein_bind   CAP binding site: CAP binding activates transcription in the presence of cAMP. E. coli catabolite activator protein
   9564..9594    +  promoter       lac promoter: promoter for the E. coli lac operon
   9602..9618    +  protein_bind   lac operator: The lac repressor binds to the lac operator to inhibit transcription in E. coli. This inhibition can be relieved by adding lactose or isopropyl-β-D-thiogalactopyranoside (IPTG). lac repressor encoded by lacI
   9652..9735    +  polyA_signal   SV40 poly(A) signal (fragment): SV40 polyadenylation signal
   9902..329     +  CDS            nef (fragment) (across the origin): NEF_HV1BR - Experimental evidence at protein level: Swiss-Prot protein existence level 1. Extracellular Nef protein targets CD4(+) T-lymphocytes for apoptosis by interacting with CXCR4 surface receptors (PubMed:14990729). From Human immunodeficiency virus type 1 group M subtype B (isolate BRU/LAI) (HIV-1).
>Addgene plasmid #166446 | Lenti-Cry2-mCherry- YAP-N-IDR | addgene full sequence | sequence record 329733 | Addgene NGS Result
TGGAAGGGCTAATTCACTCCCAAAGAAGACAAGATATCCTTGATCTGTGGATCTACCACACACAAGGCTA
CTTCCCTGATTAGCAGAACTACACACCAGGGCCAGGGGTCAGATATCCACTGACCTTTGGATGGTGCTAC
AAGCTAGTACCAGTTGAGCCAGATAAGGTAGAAGAGGCCAATAAAGGAGAGAACACCAGCTTGTTACACC
CTGTGAGCCTGCATGGGATGGATGACCCGGAGAGAGAAGTGTTAGAGTGGAGGTTTGACAGCCGCCTAGC
ATTTCATCACGTGGCCCGAGAGCTGCATCCGGAGTACTTCAAGAACTGCTGATATCGAGCTTGCTACAAG
GGACTTTCCGCTGGGGACTTTCCAGGGAGGCGTGGCCTGGGCGGGACTGGGGAGTGGCGAGCCCTCAGAT
CCTGCATATAAGCAGCTGCTTTTTGCCTGTACTGGGTCTCTCTGGTTAGACCAGATCTGAGCCTGGGAGC
TCTCTGGCTAACTAGGGAACCCACTGCTTAAGCCTCAATAAAGCTTGCCTTGAGTGCTTCAAGTAGTGTG
TGCCCGTCTGTTGTGTGACTCTGGTAACTAGAGATCCCTCAGACCCTTTTAGTCAGTGTGGAAAATCTCT
AGCAGTGGCGCCCGAACAGGGACTTGAAAGCGAAAGGGAAACCAGAGGAGCTCTCTCGACGCAGGACTCG
GCTTGCTGAAGCGCGCACGGCAAGAGGCGAGGGGCGGCGACTGGTGAGTACGCCAAAAATTTTGACTAGC
GGAGGCTAGAAGGAGAGAGATGGGTGCGAGAGCGTCAGTATTAAGCGGGGGAGAATTAGATCGCGATGGG
AAAAAATTCGGTTAAGGCCAGGGGGAAAGAAAAAATATAAATTAAAACATATAGTATGGGCAAGCAGGGA
GCTAGAACGATTCGCAGTTAATCCTGGCCTGTTAGAAACATCAGAAGGCTGTAGACAAATACTGGGACAG
CTACAACCATCCCTTCAGACAGGATCAGAAGAACTTAGATCATTATATAATACAGTAGCAACCCTCTATT
GTGTGCATCAAAGGATAGAGATAAAAGACACCAAGGAAGCTTTAGACAAGATAGAGGAAGAGCAAAACAA
AAGTAAGACCACCGCACAGCAAGCGGCCGGCCGCTGATCTTCAGACCTGGAGGAGGAGATATGAGGGACA
ATTGGAGAAGTGAATTATATAAATATAAAGTAGTAAAAATTGAACCATTAGGAGTAGCACCCACCAAGGC
AAAGAGAAGAGTGGTGCAGAGAGAAAAAAGAGCAGTGGGAATAGGAGCTTTGTTCCTTGGGTTCTTGGGA
GCAGCAGGAAGCACTATGGGCGCAGCGTCAATGACGCTGACGGTACAGGCCAGACAATTATTGTCTGGTA
TAGTGCAGCAGCAGAACAATTTGCTGAGGGCTATTGAGGCGCAACAGCATCTGTTGCAACTCACAGTCTG
GGGCATCAAGCAGCTCCAGGCAAGAATCCTGGCTGTGGAAAGATACCTAAAGGATCAACAGCTCCTGGGG
ATTTGGGGTTGCTCTGGAAAACTCATTTGCACCACTGCTGTGCCTTGGAATGCTAGTTGGAGTAATAAAT
CTCTGGAACAGATTTGGAATCACACGACCTGGATGGAGTGGGACAGAGAAATTAACAATTACACAAGCTT
AATACACTCCTTAATTGAAGAATCGCAAAACCAGCAAGAAAAGAATGAACAAGAATTATTGGAATTAGAT
AAATGGGCAAGTTTGTGGAATTGGTTTAACATAACAAATTGGCTGTGGTATATAAAATTATTCATAATGA
TAGTAGGAGGCTTGGTAGGTTTAAGAATAGTTTTTGCTGTACTTTCTATAGTGAATAGAGTTAGGCAGGG
ATATTCACCATTATCGTTTCAGACCCACCTCCCAACCCCGAGGGGACCCGACAGGCCCGAAGGAATAGAA
GAAGAAGGTGGAGAGAGAGACAGAGACAGATCCATTCGATTAGTGAACGGATCTCGACGGTATCGCCGAA
TTCACAAATGGCAGTATTCATCCACAATTTTAAAAGAAAAGGGGGGATTGGGGGGTACAGTGCAGGGGAA
AGAATAGTAGACATAATAGCAACAGACATACAAACTAAAGAATTACAAAAACAAATTACAAAAATTCAAA
ATTTTCGGGTTTATTACAGGGACAGCAGAGATCCAGTTTGGACTAGTCGTGAGGCTCCGGTGCCCGTCAG
TGGGCAGAGCGCACATCGCCCACAGTCCCCGAGAAGTTGGGGGGAGGGGTCGGCAATTGAACCGGTGCCT
AGAGAAGGTGGCGCGGGGTAAACTGGGAAAGTGATGTCGTGTACTGGCTCCGCCTTTTTCCCGAGGGTGG
GGGAGAACCGTATATAAGTGCAGTAGTCGCCGTGAACGTTCTTTTTCGCAACGGGTTTGCCGCCAGAACA
CAGGTAAGTGCCGTGTGTGGTTCCCGCGGGCCTGGCCTCTTTACGGGTTATGGCCCTTGCGTGCCTTGAA
TTACTTCCACCTGGCTGCAGTACGTGATTCTTGATCCCGAGCTTCGGGTTGGAAGTGGGTGGGAGAGTTC
GAGGCCTTGCGCTTAAGGAGCCCCTTCGCCTCGTGCTTGAGTTGAGGCCTGGCCTGGGCGCTGGGGCCGC
CGCGTGCGAATCTGGTGGCACCTTCGCGCCTGTCTCGCTGCTTTCGATAAGTCTCTAGCCATTTAAAATT
TTTGATGACCTGCTGCGACGCTTTTTTTCTGGCAAGATAGTCTTGTAAATGCGGGCCAAGATCTGCACAC
TGGTATTTCGGTTTTTGGGGCCGCGGGCGGCGACGGGGCCCGTGCGTCCCAGCGCACATGTTCGGCGAGG
CGGGGCCTGCGAGCGCGGCCACCGAGAATCGGACGGGGGTAGTCTCAAGCTGGCCGGCCTGCTCTGGTGC
CTGGCCTCGCGCCGCCGTGTATCGCCCCGCCCTGGGCGGCAAGGCTGGCCCGGTCGGCACCAGTTGCGTG
AGCGGAAAGATGGCCGCTTCCCGGCCCTGCTGCAGGGAGCTCAAAATGGAGGACGCGGCGCTCGGGAGAG
CGGGCGGGTGAGTCACCCACACAAAGGAAAAGGGCCTTTCCGTCCTCAGCCGTCGCTTCATGTGACTCCA
CGGAGTACCGGGCGCCGTCCAGGCACCTCGATTAGTTCTCGAGCTTTTGGAGTACGTCGTCTTTAGGTTG
GGGGGAGGGGTTTTATGCGATGGAGTTTCCCCACACTGAGTGGGTGGAGACTGAAGTTAGGCCAGCTTGG
CACTTGATGTAATTCTCCTTGGAATTTGCCCTTTTTGAGTTTGGATCTTGGTTCATTCTCAAGCCTCAGA
CAGTGGTTCAAAGTTTTTTTCTTCCATTTCAGGTGTCGTGAAGCGGCCGCACCGGTCTGCAGGCCACCAT
GGACCCCAAGAAGAAGAGGAAGGTGATGGACCCCGGGCAGCAGCCGCCGCCTCAACCGGCCCCCCAGGGC
CAAGGGCAGCCGCCTTCGCAGCCCCCGCAGGGGCAGGGCCCGCCGTCCGGACCCGGGCAACCGGCACCCG
CGGCGACCCAGGCGGCGCCGCAGGCACCCCCCGCCGGGCATCAGATCGTGCACGTCCGCGGGGACTCGGA
GACCGACCTGGAGGCGCTCTTCAACGCCGTCATGAACCCCAAGACGGCCAACGTGCCCCAGACCGTGCCC
ATGAGGCTCCGGAAGCTGCCCGACTCCTTCTTCAAGCCGCCGGAGCCCAAATCCCACTCCCGACAGGCCA
GTACTGATGCAGGCACTGCAGGAGCCCTGACTCCACAGCATGTTCGAGCTCATTCCTCTCCAGCTTCTCT
GCAGTTGGGAGCTGTTTCTCCTGGGACACTGACCCCCACTGGAGTAGTCTCTGGCCCAGCAGCTACACCC
ACAGCTCAGCATCTTCGACAGTCTTCTTTTGAGATACTCGAGTCTAGAGGATCCATGGTGTCTAAAGGCG
AGGAGGATAACATGGCTATAATCAAGGAATTTATGAGGTTCAAGGTGCATATGGAGGGATCTGTGAACGG
TCACGAGTTCGAAATCGAGGGCGAAGGCGAGGGGCGACCCTATGAAGGGACACAGACGGCCAAACTGAAG
GTGACCAAGGGTGGCCCCCTGCCTTTCGCCTGGGACATCCTGTCACCCCAGTTTATGTACGGCTCTAAGG
CTTACGTTAAGCACCCTGCCGATATTCCGGACTACTTGAAACTGAGCTTCCCTGAAGGGTTCAAGTGGGA
ACGGGTAATGAATTTTGAGGATGGCGGTGTAGTCACAGTTACCCAGGACAGCTCTCTTCAGGACGGAGAA
TTTATCTATAAGGTTAAACTTCGGGGCACTAACTTCCCATCAGACGGCCCCGTGATGCAGAAGAAAACTA
TGGGCTGGGAAGCCAGCTCAGAACGCATGTATCCCGAGGACGGAGCACTGAAGGGAGAAATCAAGCAGCG
ACTCAAGCTGAAGGATGGGGGACATTATGATGCTGAGGTCAAAACCACCTATAAGGCCAAGAAACCCGTT
CAGCTTCCTGGGGCATACAACGTGAATATCAAACTGGATATTACATCCCATAACGAAGACTATACCATCG
TGGAACAGTACGAGCGGGCCGAGGGCAGACATAGCACAGGGGGCATGGATGAATTGTACAAGGCGGCCAC
GCGTATGAAGATGGACAAAAAGACTATAGTTTGGTTTAGAAGAGACCTAAGGATTGAGGATAATCCTGCA
TTAGCAGCAGCTGCTCACGAAGGATCTGTTTTTCCTGTCTTCATTTGGTGTCCTGAAGAAGAAGGACAGT
TTTATCCTGGAAGAGCTTCAAGATGGTGGATGAAACAATCACTTGCTCACTTATCTCAATCCTTGAAGGC
TCTTGGATCTGACCTCACTTTAATCAAAACCCACAACACGATTTCAGCGATCTTGGATTGTATCCGCGTT
ACCGGTGCTACAAAAGTCGTCTTTAACCACCTCTATGATCCTGTTTCGTTAGTTCGGGACCATACCGTAA
AGGAGAAGCTGGTGGAACGTGGGATCTCTGTGCAAAGCTACAATGGAGATCTATTGTATGAACCGTGGGA
GATATACTGCGAAAAGGGCAAACCTTTTACGAGTTTCAATTCTTACTGGAAGAAATGCTTAGATATGTCG
ATTGAATCCGTTATGCTTCCTCCTCCTTGGCGGTTGATGCCAATAACTGCAGCGGCTGAAGCGATTTGGG
CGTGTTCGATTGAAGAACTAGGGCTGGAGAATGAGGCCGAGAAACCGAGCAATGCGTTGTTAACTAGAGC
TTGGTCTCCAGGATGGAGCAATGCTGATAAGTTACTAAATGAGTTCATCGAGAAGCAGTTGATAGATTAT
GCAAAGAACAGCAAGAAAGTTGTTGGGAATTCTACTTCACTACTTTCTCCGTATCTCCATTTCGGGGAAA
TAAGCGTCAGACACGTTTTCCAGTGTGCCCGGATGAAACAAATTATATGGGCAAGAGATAAGAACAGTGA
AGGAGAAGAAAGTGCAGATCTTTTTCTTAGGGGAATCGGTTTAAGAGAGTATTCTCGGTATATATGTTTC
AACTTCCCGTTTACTCACGAGCAATCGTTGTTGAGTCATCTTCGGTTTTTCCCTTGGGATGCTGATGTTG
ATAAGTTCAAGGCCTGGAGACAAGGCAGGACCGGTTATCCGTTGGTGGATGCCGGAATGAGAGAGCTTTG
GGCTACCGGATGGATGCATAACAGAATAAGAGTGATTGTTTCAAGCTTTGCTGTGAAGTTTCTTCTCCTT
CCATGGAAATGGGGAATGAAGTATTTCTGGGATACACTTTTGGATGCTGATTTGGAATGTGACATCCTTG
GCTGGCAGTATATCTCTGGGAGTATCCCCGATGGCCACGAGCTTGATCGCTTGGACAATCCCGCGTTACA
AGGCGCCAAATATGACCCAGAAGGTGAGTACATAAGGCAATGGCTTCCCGAGCTTGCGAGATTGCCAACT
GAATGGATCCATCATCCATGGGACGCTCCTTTAACCGTACTCAAAGCTTCTGGTGTGGAACTCGGAACAA
ACTATGCGAAACCCATTGTAGACATCGACACAGCTCGTGAGCTACTAGCTAAAGCTATTTCAAGAACCCG
TGAAGCACAGATCATGATCGGAGCAGCAGCCCGGGATCCACCGGTCGCCACCGGTTCAGGGAGCGGATCC
GGCTCAGGGAGTGCGGCCGCAACTCCCACCTGCAACATGCGTGACTGAATCGATAGATCCTAATCAACCT
CTGGATTACAAAATTTGTGAAAGATTGACTGGTATTCTTAACTATGTTGCTCCTTTTACGCTATGTGGAT
ACGCTGCTTTAATGCCTTTGTATCATGCTATTGCTTCCCGTATGGCTTTCATTTTCTCCTCCTTGTATAA
ATCCTGGTTGCTGTCTCTTTATGAGGAGTTGTGGCCCGTTGTCAGGCAACGTGGCGTGGTGTGCACTGTG
TTTGCTGACGCAACCCCCACTGGTTGGGGCATTGCCACCACCTGTCAGCTCCTTTCCGGGACTTTCGCTT
TCCCCCTCCCTATTGCCACGGCGGAACTCATCGCCGCCTGCCTTGCCCGCTGCTGGACAGGGGCTCGGCT
GTTGGGCACTGACAATTCCGTGGTGTTGTCGGGGAAATCATCGTCCTTTCCTTGGCTGCTCGCCTGTGTT
GCCACCTGGATTCTGCGCGGGACGTCCTTCTGCTACGTCCCTTCGGCCCTCAATCCAGCGGACCTTCCTT
CCCGCGGCCTGCTGCCGGCTCTGCGGCCTCTTCCGCGTCTTCGCCTTCGCCCTCAGACGAGTCGGATCTC
CCTTTGGGCCGCCTCCCCGCCTGAGATCCTTTAAGACCAATGACTTACAAGGCAGCTGTAGATCTTAGCC
ACTTTTTAAAAGAAAAGGGGGGACTGGAAGGGCTAATTCACTCCCAACGAAGACAAGATCTGCTTTTTGC
TTGTACTGGGTCTCTCTGGTTAGACCAGATCTGAGCCTGGGAGCTCTCTGGCTAACTAGGGAACCCACTG
CTTAAGCCTCAATAAAGCTTGCCTTGAGTGCTTCAAGTAGTGTGTGCCCGTCTGTTGTGTGACTCTGGTA
ACTAGAGATCCCTCAGACCCTTTTAGTCAGTGTGGAAAATCTCTAGCAGTAGTAGTTCATGTCATCTTAT
TATTCAGTATTTATAACTTGCAAAGAAATGAATATCAGAGAGTGAGAGGCCCGGGTTAATTAAGGAAAGG
GCTAGATCATTCTTGAAGACGAAAGGGCCTCGTGATACGCCTATTTTTATAGGTTAATGTCATGATAATA
ATGGTTTCTTAGACGTCAGGTGGCACTTTTCGGGGAAATGTGCGCGGAACCCCTATTTGTTTATTTTTCT
AAATACATTCAAATATGTATCCGCTCATGAGACAATAACCCTGATAAATGCTTCAATAATATTGAAAAAG
GAAGAGTATGAGTATTCAACATTTCCGTGTCGCCCTTATTCCCTTTTTTGCGGCATTTTGCCTTCCTGTT
TTTGCTCACCCAGAAACGCTGGTGAAAGTAAAAGATGCTGAAGATCAGTTGGGTGCACGAGTGGGTTACA
TCGAACTGGATCTCAACAGCGGTAAGATCCTTGAGAGTTTTCGCCCCGAAGAACGTTTTCCAATGATGAG
CACTTTTAAAGTTCTGCTATGTGGCGCGGTATTATCCCGTGTTGACGCCGGGCAAGAGCAACTCGGTCGC
CGCATACACTATTCTCAGAATGACTTGGTTGAGTACTCACCAGTCACAGAAAAGCATCTTACGGATGGCA
TGACAGTAAGAGAATTATGCAGTGCTGCCATAACCATGAGTGATAACACTGCGGCCAACTTACTTCTGAC
AACGATCGGAGGACCGAAGGAGCTAACCGCTTTTTTGCACAACATGGGGGATCATGTAACTCGCCTTGAT
CGTTGGGAACCGGAGCTGAATGAAGCCATACCAAACGACGAGCGTGACACCACGATGCCTGTAGCAATGG
CAACAACGTTGCGCAAACTATTAACTGGCGAACTACTTACTCTAGCTTCCCGGCAACAATTAATAGACTG
GATGGAGGCGGATAAAGTTGCAGGACCACTTCTGCGCTCGGCCCTTCCGGCTGGCTGGTTTATTGCTGAT
AAATCTGGAGCCGGTGAGCGTGGGTCTCGCGGTATCATTGCAGCACTGGGGCCAGATGGTAAGCCCTCCC
GTATCGTAGTTATCTACACGACGGGGAGTCAGGCAACTATGGATGAACGAAATAGACAGATCGCTGAGAT
AGGTGCCTCACTGATTAAGCATTGGTAACTGTCAGACCAAGTTTACTCATATATACTTTAGATTGATTTA
AAACTTCATTTTTAATTTAAAAGGATCTAGGTGAAGATCCTTTTTGATAATCTCATGACCAAAATCCCTT
AACGTGAGTTTTCGTTCCACTGAGCGTCAGACCCCGTAGAAAAGATCAAAGGATCTTCTTGAGATCCTTT
TTTTCTGCGCGTAATCTGCTGCTTGCAAACAAAAAAACCACCGCTACCAGCGGTGGTTTGTTTGCCGGAT
CAAGAGCTACCAACTCTTTTTCCGAAGGTAACTGGCTTCAGCAGAGCGCAGATACCAAATACTGTTCTTC
TAGTGTAGCCGTAGTTAGGCCACCACTTCAAGAACTCTGTAGCACCGCCTACATACCTCGCTCTGCTAAT
CCTGTTACCAGTGGCTGCTGCCAGTGGCGATAAGTCGTGTCTTACCGGGTTGGACTCAAGACGATAGTTA
CCGGATAAGGCGCAGCGGTCGGGCTGAACGGGGGGTTCGTGCACACAGCCCAGCTTGGAGCGAACGACCT
ACACCGAACTGAGATACCTACAGCGTGAGCTATGAGAAAGCGCCACGCTTCCCGAAGGGAGAAAGGCGGA
CAGGTATCCGGTAAGCGGCAGGGTCGGAACAGGAGAGCGCACGAGGGAGCTTCCAGGGGGAAACGCCTGG
TATCTTTATAGTCCTGTCGGGTTTCGCCACCTCTGACTTGAGCGTCGATTTTTGTGATGCTCGTCAGGGG
GGCGGAGCCTATGGAAAAACGCCAGCAACGCGGCCTTTTTACGGTTCCTGGCCTTTTGCTGGCCTTTTGC
TCACATGTTCTTTCCTGCGTTATCCCCTGATTCTGTGGATAACCGTATTACCGCCTTTGAGTGAGCTGAT
ACCGCTCGCCGCAGCCGAACGACCGAGCGCAGCGAGTCAGTGAGCGAGGAAGCGGAAGAGCGCCCAATAC
GCAAACCGCCTCTCCCCGCGCGTTGGCCGATTCATTAATGCAGCAAGCTCATGGCTGACTAATTTTTTTT
ATTTATGCAGAGGCCGAGGCCGCCTCGGCCTCTGAGCTATTCCAGAAGTAGTGAGGAGGCTTTTTTGGAG
GCCTAGGCTTTTGCAAAAAGCTCCCCGTGGCACGACAGGTTTCCCGACTGGAAAGCGGGCAGTGAGCGCA
ACGCAATTAATGTGAGTTAGCTCACTCATTAGGCACCCCAGGCTTTACACTTTATGCTTCCGGCTCGTAT
GTTGTGTGGAATTGTGAGCGGATAACAATTTCACACAGGAAACAGCTATGACATGATTACGAATTTCACA
AATAAAGCATTTTTTTCACTGCATTCTAGTTGTGGTTTGTCCAAACTCATCAATGTATCTTATCATGTCT
GGATCAACTGGATAACTCAAGCTAACCAAAATCATCCCAAACTTCCCACCCCATACCCTATTACCACTGC
CAATTACCTGTGGTTTCATTTACTCTAAACCTGTGATTCCTCTGAATTATTTTCATTTTAAAGAAATTGT
ATTTGTTAAATATGTACTACAAACTTAGTAGT
